Addgene plasmid #121327: pUC57-Kan_FR13_00116451
Purpose: Level 0 Golden-Gate compatible vector
Depositing lab: Sophien Kamoun. Depositing organization: Sainsbury Laboratory, Norwich. Publication: A Clone Resource of Magnaporthe oryzae Effectors That Share Sequence and Structural Similarities Across Host-Specific Lineages. Petit-Houdenot Y, Langner T, Harant A, Win J, Kamoun S. Mol Plant Microbe Interact. 2020 Aug;33(8):1032-1035. doi: 10.1094/MPMI-03-20-0052-A. Epub 2020 Jun 22. PubMed 32460610.
Backbone
  Vector backbone: pUC57-Kan
  Backbone size w/o insert (bp): 2626
  Vector type: Golden Gate
  Selectable markers: lacZ
Growth in bacteria
  Bacterial resistance: Kanamycin, 50 μg/mL
  Growth temperature: 37°C
  Growth strain: DH5alpha
  Copy number: High Copy
Gene/Insert
  Gene/Insert name: FR13_00116451
  Mutation: Magnaporthe oryzae
  Cloning method: Restriction Enzyme; 5′ cloning site EcoRV (unknown if destroyed); 3′ cloning site EcoRV (unknown if destroyed)
  Sequencing primers: 5′ M13Fw; 3′ M13Rv
Terms and licenses: Academic/Nonprofit Terms; Industry Terms: Not Available to Industry
How to cite: pUC57-Kan_FR13_00116451 was a gift from Sophien Kamoun (Addgene plasmid # 121327 ; http://n2t.net/addgene:121327 ; RRID:Addgene_121327)
