[The description below was written by a language model from this plasmid's Addgene catalogue record and pLannotate feature annotations shown in this document.]
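Description:
pUC57-Kan_FR13_00116451 is a small, high-copy E. coli cloning plasmid that serves as a Level 0 module for Golden Gate assembly. It is built on the pUC57-Kan backbone and replicates from a pUC/ColE1-type origin. Selection is with kanamycin, through an aminoglycoside phosphotransferase gene (aph(3')-Ia) that the annotation places downstream of the bla (AmpR) promoter. The feature table also picks up short remnants of bom, rop and lacI, which are leftover backbone sequence rather than functional parts.

The insert is FR13_00116451, a sequence from the rice blast fungus Magnaporthe oryzae. The name suggests a gene model from isolate FR13, and the associated publication describes a clone resource of M. oryzae effectors that share sequence and structural similarity across host-specific lineages. It was placed at the EcoRV site within the lacZα region. This fits the annotation, where the lac promoter, operator and CAP site lie some distance upstream of a truncated lacZα fragment, with an unannotated gap between them that presumably holds the insert. lacZ is listed as a marker, reflecting the blue/white screening function of the parent vector. From the recorded backbone and total sizes, the insert is only about 200 bp. The annotation tool did not label it, and the record does not state its exact boundaries, whether a signal peptide is included, or which type IIS sites and overhangs flank it.

There is no promoter for expression in fungi or plants, so the plasmid acts as a storage and donor module. The effector sequence is meant to be released and assembled into higher-level Golden Gate expression constructs, for example for functional studies of effectors. M13 forward and reverse primer sites flank the insert for sequence verification.
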