Features (pLannotate 1.2.2; 10 found; start..end, strand, type, name):
    137..236     +  misc_feature   bom (fragment): basis of mobility region from pBR322
    242..399     -  CDS            lacZα (fragment): LacZα fragment of β-galactosidase; lacZ fragment
    672..688     -  protein_bind   lac operator: The lac repressor binds to the lac operator to inhibit transcription in E. coli. This inhibition can be relieved by adding lactose or isopropyl-β-D-thiogalactopyranoside (IPTG). lac repressor encoded by lacI
    696..726     -  promoter       lac promoter: promoter for the E. coli lac operon
    741..762     -  protein_bind   CAP binding site: CAP binding activates transcription in the presence of cAMP. E. coli catabolite activator protein
    775..867     -  CDS            lacI (fragment): lac repressor; lacI; The lac repressor binds to the lac operator to inhibit transcription in E. coli. This inhibition can be relieved by adding lactose or isopropyl-β-D-thiogalactopyranoside (IPTG).
   1050..1638    -  rep_origin     ori: high-copy-number ColE1/pMB1/pBR322/pUC origin of replication
   1809..2624    -  CDS            KanR: aminoglycoside phosphotransferase; aph(3')-Ia; confers resistance to kanamycin in bacteria or G418 (Geneticin®) in eukaryotes
   2625..2729    -  promoter       AmpR promoter: bla
   2824..35      +  CDS            rop (fragment) (across the origin): Rop protein, which maintains plasmids at low copy number; rop
>Addgene plasmid #121327 | pUC57-Kan_FR13_00116451 | depositor full sequence | sequence record 231400 | pUC57-Kan_FR13_00116451 sequence 2824 bps
TCGCGCGTTTCGGTGATGACGGTGAAAACCTCTGACACATGCAGCTCCCGGAGACGGTCACAGCTTGTCT
GTAAGCGGATGCCGGGAGCAGACAAGCCCGTCAGGGCGCGTCAGCGGGTGTTGGCGGGTGTCGGGGCTGG
CTTAACTATGCGGCATCAGAGCAGATTGTACTGAGAGTGCACCATATGCGGTGTGAAATACCGCACAGAT
GCGTAAGGAGAAAATACCGCATCAGGCGCCATTCGCCATTCAGGCTGCGCAACTGTTGGGAAGGGCGATC
GGTGCGGGCCTCTTCGCTATTACGCCAGCTGGCGAAAGGGGGATGTGCTGCAAGGCGATTAAGTTGGGTA
ACGCCAGGGTTTTCCCAGTCACGACGTTGTAAAACGACGGCCAGTGAATTGACGCGTATTGGGATGGAAC
TTGGTCTCTAATGGGTAAACAAAAATGTTCTGCTACTATTACTAATATGAAAACTGGTAATGATTTGGGT
AGAGGTACTATTTGGAATGGTTTTACTGTTTCTTGTTGGATTGTTGGTCCAGTTTCTAAAGATTTGGCTC
CAAGAGGTGATTTGCATTGTATTCAATATATTTGAGCTTAGAGACCAAGTTCCATCCCAATGGCGCGCCG
AGCTTGGCTCGAGCATGGTCATAGCTGTTTCCTGTGTGAAATTGTTATCCGCTCACAATTCCACACAACA
TACGAGCCGGAAGCATAAAGTGTAAAGCCTGGGGTGCCTAATGAGTGAGCTAACTCACATTAATTGCGTT
GCGCTCACTGCCCGCTTTCCAGTCGGGAAACCTGTCGTGCCAGCTGCATTAATGAATCGGCCAACGCGCG
GGGAGAGGCGGTTTGCGTATTGGGCGCTCTTCCGCTTCCTCGCTCACTGACTCGCTGCGCTCGGTCGTTC
GGCTGCGGCGAGCGGTATCAGCTCACTCAAAGGCGGTAATACGGTTATCCACAGAATCAGGGGATAACGC
AGGAAAGAACATGTGAGCAAAAGGCCAGCAAAAGGCCAGGAACCGTAAAAAGGCCGCGTTGCTGGCGTTT
TTCCATAGGCTCCGCCCCCCTGACGAGCATCACAAAAATCGACGCTCAAGTCAGAGGTGGCGAAACCCGA
CAGGACTATAAAGATACCAGGCGTTTCCCCCTGGAAGCTCCCTCGTGCGCTCTCCTGTTCCGACCCTGCC
GCTTACCGGATACCTGTCCGCCTTTCTCCCTTCGGGAAGCGTGGCGCTTTCTCATAGCTCACGCTGTAGG
TATCTCAGTTCGGTGTAGGTCGTTCGCTCCAAGCTGGGCTGTGTGCACGAACCCCCCGTTCAGCCCGACC
GCTGCGCCTTATCCGGTAACTATCGTCTTGAGTCCAACCCGGTAAGACACGACTTATCGCCACTGGCAGC
AGCCACTGGTAACAGGATTAGCAGAGCGAGGTATGTAGGCGGTGCTACAGAGTTCTTGAAGTGGTGGCCT
AACTACGGCTACACTAGAAGAACAGTATTTGGTATCTGCGCTCTGCTGAAGCCAGTTACCTTCGGAAAAA
GAGTTGGTAGCTCTTGATCCGGCAAACAAACCACCGCTGGTAGCGGTGGTTTTTTTGTTTGCAAGCAGCA
GATTACGCGCAGAAAAAAAGGATCTCAAGAAGATCCTTTGATCTTTTCTACGGGGTCTGACGCTCAGTGG
AACGAAAACTCACGTTAAGGGATTTTGGTCATGAGATTATCAAAAAGGATCTTCACCTAGATCCTTTTAA
ATTAAAAATGAAGTTTTAAATCAATCTAAAGTATATATGAGTAAACTTGGTCTGACAGTTAGAAAAACTC
ATCGAGCATCAAATGAAACTGCAATTTATTCATATCAGGATTATCAATACCATATTTTTGAAAAAGCCGT
TTCTGTAATGAAGGAGAAAACTCACCGAGGCAGTTCCATAGGATGGCAAGATCCTGGTATCGGTCTGCGA
TTCCGACTCGTCCAACATCAATACAACCTATTAATTTCCCCTCGTCAAAAATAAGGTTATCAAGTGAGAA
ATCACCATGAGTGACGACTGAATCCGGTGAGAATGGCAAAAGTTTATGCATTTCTTTCCAGACTTGTTCA
ACAGGCCAGCCATTACGCTCGTCATCAAAATCACTCGCATCAACCAAACCGTTATTCATTCGTGATTGCG
CCTGAGCGAGACGAAATACGCGATCGCTGTTAAAAGGACAATTACAAACAGGAATCGAATGCAACCGGCG
CAGGAACACTGCCAGCGCATCAACAATATTTTCACCTGAATCAGGATATTCTTCTAATACCTGGAATGCT
GTTTTCCCAGGGATCGCAGTGGTGAGTAACCATGCATCATCAGGAGTACGGATAAAATGCTTGATGGTCG
GAAGAGGCATAAATTCCGTCAGCCAGTTTAGTCTGACCATCTCATCTGTAACATCATTGGCAACGCTACC
TTTGCCATGTTTCAGAAACAACTCTGGCGCATCGGGCTTCCCATACAATCGATAGATTGTCGCACCTGAT
TGCCCGACATTATCGCGAGCCCATTTATACCCATATAAATCAGCATCCATGTTGGAATTTAATCGCGGCC
TAGAGCAAGACGTTTCCCGTTGAATATGGCTCATACTCTTCCTTTTTCAATATTATTGAAGCATTTATCA
GGGTTATTGTCTCATGAGCGGATACATATTTGAATGTATTTAGAAAAATAAACAAATAGGGGTTCCGCGC
ACATTTCCCCGAAAAGTGCCACCTGACGTCTAAGAAACCATTATTATCATGACATTAACCTATAAAAATA
GGCGTATCACGAGGCCCTTTCGTC
