>Addgene plasmid #121327 | pUC57-Kan_FR13_00116451 | depositor partial sequence | sequence record 230906 | FR13_00116451
TTGGTCTCTAATGGGTAAACAAAAATGTTCTGCTACTATTACTAATATGAAAACTGGTAATGATTTGGGT
AGAGGTACTATTTGGAATGGTTTTACTGTTTCTTGTTGGATTGTTGGTCCAGTTTCTAAAGATTTGGCTC
CAAGAGGTGATTTGCATTGTATTCAATATATTTGAGCTTAGAGACCAA
