>Addgene plasmid #121327 | pUC57-Kan_FR13_00116451 | depositor partial sequence | sequence record 230907 | empty_vector
TCGCGCGTTTCGGTGATGACGGTGAAAACCTCTGACACATGCAGCTCCCGGAGACGGTCACAGCTTGTCT
GTAAGCGGATGCCGGGAGCAGACAAGCCCGTCAGGGCGCGTCAGCGGGTGTTGGCGGGTGTCGGGGCTGG
CTTAACTATGCGGCATCAGAGCAGATTGTACTGAGAGTGCACCATATGCGGTGTGAAATACCGCACAGAT
GCGTAAGGAGAAAATACCGCATCAGGCGCCATTCGCCATTCAGGCTGCGCAACTGTTGGGAAGGGCGATC
GGTGCGGGCCTCTTCGCTATTACGCCAGCTGGCGAAAGGGGGATGTGCTGCAAGGCGATTAAGTTGGGTA
ACGCCAGGGTTTTCCCAGTCACGACGTTGTAAAACGACGGCCAGTGAATTGACGCGTATTGGGATATCCC
AATGGCGCGCCGAGCTTGGCTCGAGCATGGTCATAGCTGTTTCCTGTGTGAAATTGTTATCCGCTCACAA
TTCCACACAACATACGAGCCGGAAGCATAAAGTGTAAAGCCTGGGGTGCCTAATGAGTGAGCTAACTCAC
ATTAATTGCGTTGCGCTCACTGCCCGCTTTCCAGTCGGGAAACCTGTCGTGCCAGCTGCATTAATGAATC
GGCCAACGCGCGGGGAGAGGCGGTTTGCGTATTGGGCGCTCTTCCGCTTCCTCGCTCACTGACTCGCTGC
GCTCGGTCGTTCGGCTGCGGCGAGCGGTATCAGCTCACTCAAAGGCGGTAATACGGTTATCCACAGAATC
AGGGGATAACGCAGGAAAGAACATGTGAGCAAAAGGCCAGCAAAAGGCCAGGAACCGTAAAAAGGCCGCG
TTGCTGGCGTTTTTCCATAGGCTCCGCCCCCCTGACGAGCATCACAAAAATCGACGCTCAAGTCAGAGGT
GGCGAAACCCGACAGGACTATAAAGATACCAGGCGTTTCCCCCTGGAAGCTCCCTCGTGCGCTCTCCTGT
TCCGACCCTGCCGCTTACCGGATACCTGTCCGCCTTTCTCCCTTCGGGAAGCGTGGCGCTTTCTCATAGC
TCACGCTGTAGGTATCTCAGTTCGGTGTAGGTCGTTCGCTCCAAGCTGGGCTGTGTGCACGAACCCCCCG
TTCAGCCCGACCGCTGCGCCTTATCCGGTAACTATCGTCTTGAGTCCAACCCGGTAAGACACGACTTATC
GCCACTGGCAGCAGCCACTGGTAACAGGATTAGCAGAGCGAGGTATGTAGGCGGTGCTACAGAGTTCTTG
AAGTGGTGGCCTAACTACGGCTACACTAGAAGAACAGTATTTGGTATCTGCGCTCTGCTGAAGCCAGTTA
CCTTCGGAAAAAGAGTTGGTAGCTCTTGATCCGGCAAACAAACCACCGCTGGTAGCGGTGGTTTTTTTGT
TTGCAAGCAGCAGATTACGCGCAGAAAAAAAGGATCTCAAGAAGATCCTTTGATCTTTTCTACGGGGTCT
GACGCTCAGTGGAACGAAAACTCACGTTAAGGGATTTTGGTCATGAGATTATCAAAAAGGATCTTCACCT
AGATCCTTTTAAATTAAAAATGAAGTTTTAAATCAATCTAAAGTATATATGAGTAAACTTGGTCTGACAG
TTAGAAAAACTCATCGAGCATCAAATGAAACTGCAATTTATTCATATCAGGATTATCAATACCATATTTT
TGAAAAAGCCGTTTCTGTAATGAAGGAGAAAACTCACCGAGGCAGTTCCATAGGATGGCAAGATCCTGGT
ATCGGTCTGCGATTCCGACTCGTCCAACATCAATACAACCTATTAATTTCCCCTCGTCAAAAATAAGGTT
ATCAAGTGAGAAATCACCATGAGTGACGACTGAATCCGGTGAGAATGGCAAAAGTTTATGCATTTCTTTC
CAGACTTGTTCAACAGGCCAGCCATTACGCTCGTCATCAAAATCACTCGCATCAACCAAACCGTTATTCA
TTCGTGATTGCGCCTGAGCGAGACGAAATACGCGATCGCTGTTAAAAGGACAATTACAAACAGGAATCGA
ATGCAACCGGCGCAGGAACACTGCCAGCGCATCAACAATATTTTCACCTGAATCAGGATATTCTTCTAAT
ACCTGGAATGCTGTTTTCCCAGGGATCGCAGTGGTGAGTAACCATGCATCATCAGGAGTACGGATAAAAT
GCTTGATGGTCGGAAGAGGCATAAATTCCGTCAGCCAGTTTAGTCTGACCATCTCATCTGTAACATCATT
GGCAACGCTACCTTTGCCATGTTTCAGAAACAACTCTGGCGCATCGGGCTTCCCATACAATCGATAGATT
GTCGCACCTGATTGCCCGACATTATCGCGAGCCCATTTATACCCATATAAATCAGCATCCATGTTGGAAT
TTAATCGCGGCCTAGAGCAAGACGTTTCCCGTTGAATATGGCTCATACTCTTCCTTTTTCAATATTATTG
AAGCATTTATCAGGGTTATTGTCTCATGAGCGGATACATATTTGAATGTATTTAGAAAAATAAACAAATA
GGGGTTCCGCGCACATTTCCCCGAAAAGTGCCACCTGACGTCTAAGAAACCATTATTATCATGACATTAA
CCTATAAAAATAGGCGTATCACGAGGCCCTTTCGTC
