>Addgene plasmid #121327 | pUC57-Kan_FR13_00116451 | addgene partial sequence | sequence record 238142 | M13-F20 5'-TGTAAAACGACGGCCAGT-3'
TTGGTCTCTAATGGGTAAACAAAAATGTTCTGCTACTATTACTAATATGAAAACTGGTAATGATTTGGGT
AGAGGTACTATTTGGAATGGTTTTACTGTTTCTTGTTGGATTGTTGGTCCAGTTTCTAAAGATTTGGCTC
CAAGAGGTGATTTGCATTGTATTCAATATATTTGAGCTTAGAGACCAAGTTCCATCCCAATGGCGCGCCG
AGCTTGGCTCGAGCATGGTCATAGCTGTTTCCTGTGTGAAATTGTTATCCGCTCACAATTCCACACAACA
TACGAGCCGGAAGCATAAAGTGTAAAGCCTGGGGTGCCTAATGAGTGAGCTAACTCACATTAATTGCGTT
GCGCTCACTGCCCGCTTTCCAGTCGGGAAACCTGTCGTGCCAGCTGCATTAATGAATCGGCCAACGCGCG
GGGAGAGGCGGTTTGCGTATTGGGCGCTCTTCCGCTTCCTCGCTCACTGACTCGCTGCGCTCGGTCGTTC
GGCTGCGGCGAGCGGTATCAGCTCACTCAAAGGCGGTAATACGGTTATCCACAGAATCAGGGGATAACGC
AGGAAAGAACATGTGAGCAAAAGGCCAGCAAAAGGCCAGGAACCGTAAAAAGGCCGCGTTGCTGGCGTTT
TTCCATAGGCTCCGCCCCCCTGACGAGCATCACAAAAATCGACGCTCAAGTCAGAGGTGGCGAAACCCGA
CAGGACTATAAAGATACCAGGCGTTTCCCCCTGGAAGCTCCCTCGTGCGCTCTCCTGTTCCGACCCTGCC
GCTTACCGGATACCTGTCCGCCTTTCTCCCTTCGGGAAGCGTGGCGCTTTCTCATAGCTCACGCTGTAGG
TATCTCAGTTCGGTGTAGGTCGTTCGCTCCAAGCTGGGCTGTGTGCACGAACCCCCCGTTCAGCCCGACC
GCTGCGCCTTATCCGGTAACTATCGTCTTGAGTCCAACCCGGTAAGACACGACTTATCGCCACTGG
